Addgene plasmid #122116: Brg1 Del2 pET28a
Purpose: Expression Brg1 amino acids 1-837 in bacteria
Depositing lab: Paul Herring. Depositing organization: Indiana University School of Medicine, Indianapolis. Publication: The SWI/SNF chromatin remodeling complex regulates myocardin-induced smooth muscle-specific gene expression. Zhou J, Zhang M, Fang H, El-Mounayri O, Rodenberg JM, Imbalzano AN, Herring BP. Arterioscler Thromb Vasc Biol. 2009 Jun;29(6):921-8. doi: 10.1161/ATVBAHA.109.187229. Epub 2009 Apr 2. PubMed 19342595.
Backbone
  Vector backbone: pET28a
  Backbone manufacturer: Novagen
  Vector type: Bacterial Expression
Growth in bacteria
  Bacterial resistance: Kanamycin, 50 μg/mL
  Growth temperature: 37°C
  Growth strain: DH5alpha
  Copy number: High Copy
Gene/Insert
  Gene/Insert name: Brg1 (alt name: SMARCA4)
  Species: H. sapiens (human)
  Insert size (bp): 2660
  Entrez Gene: SMARCA4 (a.k.a. BAF190, BAF190A, BRG1, CSS4, MRD16, OTSC12, RTPS2, SNF2, SNF2-beta, SNF2L4, SNF2LB, SWI2, hSNF2b)
  Tag / fusion protein: 6XHis (C terminal on insert); His-T7 (N terminal on backbone)
  Cloning method: Restriction Enzyme; 5′ cloning site Unknown (unknown if destroyed); 3′ cloning site Unknown (unknown if destroyed)
  Sequencing primers: 5′ T7; 3′ T7-term
Terms and licenses: Academic/Nonprofit Terms; Industry Terms: Not Available to Industry
How to cite: Brg1 Del2 pET28a was a gift from Paul Herring (Addgene plasmid # 122116 ; http://n2t.net/addgene:122116 ; RRID:Addgene_122116)
