[The description below was written by a language model from this plasmid's Addgene catalogue record and pLannotate feature annotations shown in this document.]
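Description:
Brg1 Del2 pET28a is a bacterial expression plasmid built on the Novagen pET28a backbone that produces a truncated form of the chromatin-remodelling ATPase Brg1 (SMARCA4), comprising amino acids 1–837, in E. coli. The sequenced record is about 8.0 kb. It is maintained through a ColE1/pBR322-type origin accompanied by the bom and rop elements, selected with kanamycin via the aph(3')-Ia gene, and also carries an f1 origin for single-stranded DNA production. The catalogue lists it as high copy, although rop normally moderates copy number.

Expression follows the standard pET arrangement. A T7 promoter fused to a lac operator drives the insert, translation starts from the T7 gene 10 ribosome binding site, and the T7 terminator closes the unit. The plasmid-borne lacI gene supplies repressor, so transcription stays off until it is induced with IPTG in a host that provides T7 RNA polymerase. The backbone contributes an N-terminal leader with a His tag (detected by the annotation tool only as a fragment of a composite tag), a thrombin cleavage site and the T7 tag. The catalogue also records a C-terminal 6xHis tag, which the table does not explicitly annotate.

The roughly 2.6 kb Brg1 fragment is listed as human, but the automated annotation matched it to the mouse Smarca4 protein entry, which probably reflects the close similarity of the two orthologues. The short SV40 intron, SET1 and tetracycline-resistance fragment calls appear to be incidental matches rather than functional parts, and the cloning sites are not recorded. The "Del2" name suggests the plasmid belongs to a deletion series. The associated work on SWI/SNF and myocardin-driven smooth muscle gene expression points to use as a source of recombinant, affinity-purifiable Brg1 N-terminal protein, for example in interaction mapping.
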