Features (pLannotate 1.2.2; 22 found; start..end, strand, type, name):
      1..23      +  RBS            RBS: efficient ribosome binding site from bacteriophage T7 gene 10 (Olins and Rangwala, 1989)
     42..58      +  CDS            capTEV™ (fragment): composite tag for in vivo biotinylation, TEV protease cleavage, and 6xHis tagging
     69..86      +  CDS            thrombin site: thrombin recognition and cleavage site
     90..122     +  CDS            T7 tag (gene 10 leader): leader peptide from bacteriophage T7 gene 10 promotes efficient translation in E. coli
    120..186     +  intron         SV40 intron (fragment): modified SV40 intron with splice donor and acceptor sites
    285..2864    +  CDS            Smarca4 (fragment): SMCA4_MOUSE - Also known as Baf190a, Brg1, Snf2b, Snf2l4. Experimental evidence at protein level: Swiss-Prot protein existence level 1. Involved in transcriptional activation and repression of select genes by chromatin remodeling (alteration of DNA-nucleosome topology). Component of SWI/SNF chromatin remodeling complexes that carry out key enzymatic activities, changing chromatin structure by altering DNA-histone contacts within a nucleosome in an ATP-dependent manner. Component of the CREST-BRG1 complex, a multiprotein complex that regulates promoter activation by orchestrating the calcium- d
   2863..2912    +  CDS            SET1 (fragment): solubility-enhancement tag derived from T7 phage gene 10B
   2920..2967    +  terminator     T7 terminator: transcription terminator for bacteriophage T7 RNA polymerase
   3004..3432    +  rep_origin     f1 ori (sequence partly withheld): f1 bacteriophage origin of replication; arrow indicates direction of (+) strand synthesis
   3485..3542    +  promoter       AmpR promoter (fragment): bla
   3551..4366    -  CDS            KanR: aminoglycoside phosphotransferase; aph(3')-Ia; confers resistance to kanamycin in bacteria or G418 (Geneticin®) in eukaryotes
   4488..5076    +  rep_origin     ori: high-copy-number ColE1/pMB1/pBR322/pUC origin of replication
   5262..5401    -  misc_feature   bom: basis of mobility region from pBR322
   5503..5694    -  CDS            rop: Rop protein, which maintains plasmids at low copy number; rop
   5711..6091    +  CDS            YPB1_ECOLX: Protein predicted: Swiss-Prot protein existence level 4. From Escherichia coli.
   6163..6454    -  CDS            TcR (fragment): tetracycline efflux protein; tet; confers resistance to tetracycline
   6469..6490    -  protein_bind   CAP binding site: CAP binding activates transcription in the presence of cAMP. E. coli catabolite activator protein
   6503..7585    -  CDS            lacI: lac repressor; lacI; The lac repressor binds to the lac operator to inhibit transcription in E. coli. This inhibition can be relieved by adding lactose or isopropyl-β-D-thiogalactopyranoside (IPTG).
   7586..7663    -  promoter       lacI promoter: lacI
   7671..7950    -  CDS            TcR (fragment): tetracycline efflux protein; tet; confers resistance to tetracycline
   7972..7990    +  promoter       T7 promoter: promoter for bacteriophage T7 RNA polymerase
   7991..8015    +  protein_bind   lac operator: The lac repressor binds to the lac operator to inhibit transcription in E. coli. This inhibition can be relieved by adding lactose or isopropyl-β-D-thiogalactopyranoside (IPTG). lac repressor encoded by lacI
>Addgene plasmid #122116 | Brg1 Del2 pET28a | addgene full sequence | sequence record 236196 | Addgene NGS Result
TTTGTTTAACTTTAAGAAGGAGATATACCATGGGCAGCAGCCATCATCATCATCATCACAGCAGCGGCCT
GGTGCCGCGCGGCAGCCATATGGCTAGCATGACTGGTGGACAGCAAATGGGTCGCGGATCCGGTGGTGGT
GCAAATCAAAGAACTGCTCCTCAGTGGATGTTGCCTTTACTTCTAGGCCTGTACGGAAGTGTTACTTCTG
CTCTAAAAGCTGCTCTAGCCCTCGACGGCGCCGGCGGCTCCTGCAGGAGGCCACTGTCTGCAGCTCCCGT
GAAGATGTCCACTCCAGACCCACCCCTGGGCGGAACTCCTCGGCCAGGTCCTTCCCCGGGCCCTGGCCCT
TCCCCTGGAGCCATGCTGGGCCCTAGCCCGGGTCCCTCGCCGGGCTCCGCCCACAGCATGATGGGGCCCA
GCCCAGGGCCGCCCTCAGCAGGACACCCCATCCCCACCCAGGGGCCTGGAGGGTACCCTCAGGACAACAT
GCACCAGATGCACAAGCCCATGGAGTCCATGCATGAGAAGGGCATGTCGGACGACCCGCGCTACAACCAG
ATGAAAGGAATGGGGATGCGGTCAGGGGGCCATGCTGGGATGGGGCCCCCGCCCAGCCCCATGGACCAGC
ACTCCCAAGGTTACCCCTCGCCCCTGGGTGGCTCTGAGCATGCCTCTAGTCCAGTTCCAGCCAGTGGCCC
GTCTTCGGGGCCCCAGATGTCTTCCGGGCCAGGAGGTGCCCCGCTGGATGGTGCTGACCCCCAGGCCTTG
GGGCAGCAGAACCGGGGCCCAACCCCATTTAACCAGAACCAGCTGCACCAGCTCAGAGCTCAGATCATGG
CCTACAAGATGCTGGCCAGGGGGCAGCCCCTCCCCGACCACCTGCAGATGGCGGTGCAGGGCAAGCGGCC
GATGCCCGGGATGCAGCAGCAGATGCCAACGCTACCTCCACCCTCGGTGTCCGCAACAGGACCCGGCCCT
GGCCCTGGCCCTGGCCCCGGCCCGGGTCCCGGCCCGGCACCTCCAAATTACAGCAGGCCTCATGGTATGG
GAGGGCCCAACATGCCTCCCCCAGGACCCTCGGGCGTGCCCCCCGGGATGCCAGGCCAGCCTCCTGGAGG
GCCTCCCAAGCCCTGGCCTGAAGGACCCATGGCGAATGCTGCTGCCCCCACGAGCACCCCTCAGAAGCTG
ATTCCCCCGCAGCCAACGGGCCGCCCTTCCCCCGCGCCCCCTGCCGTCCCACCCGCCGCCTCGCCCGTGA
TGCCACCGCAGACCCAGTCCCCCGGGCAGCCGGCCCAGCCCGCGCCCATGGTGCCACTGCACCAGAAGCA
GAGCCGCATCACCCCCATCCAGAAGCCGCGGGGCCTCGACCCTGTGGAGATCCTGCAGGAGCGCGAGTAC
AGGCTGCAGGCTCGCATCGCACACCGAATTCAGGAACTTGAAAACCTTCCCGGGTCCCTGGCCGGGGATT
TGCGAACCAAAGCGACCATTGAGCTCAAGGCCCTCAGGCTGCTGAACTTCCAGAGGCAGCTGCGCCAGGA
GGTGGTGGTGTGCATGCGGAGGGACACAGCGCTGGAGACAGCCCTCAATGCTAAGGCCTACAAGCGCAGC
AAGCGCCAGTCCCTGCGCGAGGCCCGCATCACTGAGAAGCTGGAGAAGCAGCAGAAGATCGAGCAGGAGC
GCAAGCGCCGGCAGAAGCACCAGGAATACCTCAATAGCATTCTCCAGCATGCCAAGGATTTCAAGGAATA
TCACAGATCCGTCACAGGCAAAATCCAGAAGCTGACCAAGGCAGTGGCCACGTACCATGCCAACACGGAG
CGGGAGCAGAAGAAAGAGAACGAGCGGATCGAGAAGGAGCGCATGCGGAGGCTCATGGCTGAAGATGAGG
AGGGGTACCGCAAGCTCATCGACCAGAAGAAGGACAAGCGCCTGGCCTACCTCTTGCAGCAGACAGACGA
GTACGTGGCTAACCTCACGGAGCTGGTGCGGCAGCACAAGGCTGCCCAGGTCGCCAAGGAGAAAAAGAAG
AAAAAGAAAAAGAAGAAGGCAGAAAATGCAGAAGGACAGACGCCTGCCATTGGGCCGGATGGCGAGCCTC
TGGACGAGACCAGCCAGATGAGCGACCTCCCGGTGAAGGTGATCCACGTGGAGAGTGGGAAGATCCTCAC
AGGCACAGATGCCCCCAAAGCCGGGCAGCTGGAGGCCTGGCTCGAGATGAACCCGGGGTATGAAGTAGCT
CCGAGGTCTGATAGTGAAGAAAGTGGCTCAGAAGAAGAGGAAGAGGAGGAGGAGGAAGAGCAGCCGCAGG
CAGCACAGCCTCCCACCCTGCCCGTGGAGGAGAAGAAGAAGATTCCAGATCCAGACAGCGATGACGTCTC
TGAGGTGGACGCGCGGCACATCATTGAGAATGCCAAGCAAGATGTCGATGATGAATATGGCGTGTCCCAG
GCCCTTGCACGTGGCCTGCAGTCCTACTATGCCGTGGCCCATGCTGTCACTGAGAGAGTGGACAAGCAGT
CAGCGCTTATGGTCAATGGTGTCCTCAAACAGTACCAGATCAAAGGTTTGGAGTGGCTGGTGTCCCTGTA
CAACAACAACCTGAACGGCATCCTGGCCGACGAGATGGGCCTGGGGAAGACCATCCAGACCATCGCGCTC
ATCACGTACCTCATGGAGCACAAACGCATCAATGGGCCCTTCCTCATCATCGTGCCTCTCTCAACGCTGT
CCAACTGGGCGTACGAGTTTGACAAGTGGGCCCCCTCCGTGGTGAAGGTGTCTTACAAGGGATCCGAATT
CGAGCTCCGTCGACAAGCTTGCGGCCGCACTCGAGCACCACCACCACCACCACTGAGATCCGGCTGCTAA
CAAAGCCCGAAAGGAAGCTGAGTTGGCTGCTGCCACCGCTGAGCAATAACTAGCATAACCCCTTGGGGCC
TCTAAACGGGTCTTGAGGGGTTTTTTGCTGAAAGGAGGAACTATATCCGGATTGGCGAATGGG
[124 nt withheld, positions 3004-3127]
C
[91 nt withheld, positions 3129-3219]
A
[49 nt withheld, positions 3221-3269]
CCTTTGACGTTGGAGTCCACGTTCTTT
[37 nt withheld, positions 3297-3333]
ACCCTATCTCGGTCTATTCTTTTGATTTATAAGGGATTTTGCCGATTTCGGCCTATTGGTTAAAAAATGA
GCTGATTTAACAAAAATTTAACGCGAATTTTAACAAAATATTAACGCTTACAATTTAGGTGGCACTTTTC
GGGGAAATGTGCGCGGAACCCCTATTTGTTTATTTTTCTAAATACATTCAAATATGTATCCGCTCATGAA
TTAATTCTTAGAAAAACTCATCGAGCATCAAATGAAACTGCAATTTATTCATATCAGGATTATCAATACC
ATATTTTTGAAAAAGCCGTTTCTGTAATGAAGGAGAAAACTCACCGAGGCAGTTCCATAGGATGGCAAGA
TCCTGGTATCGGTCTGCGATTCCGACTCGTCCAACATCAATACAACCTATTAATTTCCCCTCGTCAAAAA
TAAGGTTATCAAGTGAGAAATCACCATGAGTGACGACTGAATCCGGTGAGAATGGCAAAAGTTTATGCAT
TTCTTTCCAGACTTGTTCAACAGGCCAGCCATTACGCTCGTCATCAAAATCACTCGCATCAACCAAACCG
TTATTCATTCGTGATTGCGCCTGAGCGAGACGAAATACGCGATCGCTGTTAAAAGGACAATTACAAACAG
GAATCGAATGCAACCGGCGCAGGAACACTGCCAGCGCATCAACAATATTTTCACCTGAATCAGGATATTC
TTCTAATACCTGGAATGCTGTTTTCCCGGGGATCGCAGTGGTGAGTAACCATGCATCATCAGGAGTACGG
ATAAAATGCTTGATGGTCGGAAGAGGCATAAATTCCGTCAGCCAGTTTAGTCTGACCATCTCATCTGTAA
CATCATTGGCAACGCTACCTTTGCCATGTTTCAGAAACAACTCTGGCGCATCGGGCTTCCCATACAATCG
ATAGATTGTCGCACCTGATTGCCCGACATTATCGCGAGCCCATTTATACCCATATAAATCAGCATCCATG
TTGGAATTTAATCGCGGCCTAGAGCAAGACGTTTCCCGTTGAATATGGCTCATAACACCCCTTGTATTAC
TGTTTATGTAAGCAGACAGTTTTATTGTTCATGACCAAAATCCCTTAACGTGAGTTTTCGTTCCACTGAG
CGTCAGACCCCGTAGAAAAGATCAAAGGATCTTCTTGAGATCCTTTTTTTCTGCGCGTAATCTGCTGCTT
GCAAACAAAAAAACCACCGCTACCAGCGGTGGTTTGTTTGCCGGATCAAGAGCTACCAACTCTTTTTCCG
AAGGTAACTGGCTTCAGCAGAGCGCAGATACCAAATACTGTCCTTCTAGTGTAGCCGTAGTTAGGCCACC
ACTTCAAGAACTCTGTAGCACCGCCTACATACCTCGCTCTGCTAATCCTGTTACCAGTGGCTGCTGCCAG
TGGCGATAAGTCGTGTCTTACCGGGTTGGACTCAAGACGATAGTTACCGGATAAGGCGCAGCGGTCGGGC
TGAACGGGGGGTTCGTGCACACAGCCCAGCTTGGAGCGAACGACCTACACCGAACTGAGATACCTACAGC
GTGAGCTATGAGAAAGCGCCACGCTTCCCGAAGGGAGAAAGGCGGACAGGTATCCGGTAAGCGGCAGGGT
CGGAACAGGAGAGCGCACGAGGGAGCTTCCAGGGGGAAACGCCTGGTATCTTTATAGTCCTGTCGGGTTT
CGCCACCTCTGACTTGAGCGTCGATTTTTGTGATGCTCGTCAGGGGGGCGGAGCCTATGGAAAAACGCCA
GCAACGCGGCCTTTTTACGGTTCCTGGCCTTTTGCTGGCCTTTTGCTCACATGTTCTTTCCTGCGTTATC
CCCTGATTCTGTGGATAACCGTATTACCGCCTTTGAGTGAGCTGATACCGCTCGCCGCAGCCGAACGACC
GAGCGCAGCGAGTCAGTGAGCGAGGAAGCGGAAGAGCGCCTGATGCGGTATTTTCTCCTTACGCATCTGT
GCGGTATTTCACACCGCAATGGTGCACTCTCAGTACAATCTGCTCTGATGCCGCATAGTTAAGCCAGTAT
ACACTCCGCTATCGCTACGTGACTGGGTCATGGCTGCGCCCCGACACCCGCCAACACCCGCTGACGCGCC
CTGACGGGCTTGTCTGCTCCCGGCATCCGCTTACAGACAAGCTGTGACCGTCTCCGGGAGCTGCATGTGT
CAGAGGTTTTCACCGTCATCACCGAAACGCGCGAGGCAGCTGCGGTAAAGCTCATCAGCGTGGTCGTGAA
GCGATTCACAGATGTCTGCCTGTTCATCCGCGTCCAGCTCGTTGAGTTTCTCCAGAAGCGTTAATGTCTG
GCTTCTGATAAAGCGGGCCATGTTAAGGGCGGTTTTTTCCTGTTTGGTCACTGATGCCTCCGTGTAAGGG
GGATTTCTGTTCATGGGGGTAATGATACCGATGAAACGAGAGAGGATGCTCACGATACGGGTTACTGATG
ATGAACATGCCCGGTTACTGGAACGTTGTGAGGGTAAACAACTGGCGGTATGGATGCGGCGGGACCAGAG
AAAAATCACTCAGGGTCAATGCCAGCGCTTCGTTAATACAGATGTAGGTGTTCCACAGGGTAGCCAGCAG
CATCCTGCGATGCAGATCCGGAACATAATGGTGCAGGGCGCTGACTTCCGCGTTTCCAGACTTTACGAAA
CACGGAAACCGAAGACCATTCATGTTGTTGCTCAGGTCGCAGACGTTTTGCAGCAGCAGTCGCTTCACGT
TCGCTCGCGTATCGGTGATTCATTCTGCTAACCAGTAAGGCAACCCCGCCAGCCTAGCCGGGTCCTCAAC
GACAGGAGCACGATCATGCGCACCCGTGGGGCCGCCATGCCGGCGATAATGGCCTGCTTCTCGCCGAAAC
GTTTGGTGGCGGGACCAGTGACGAAGGCTTGAGCGAGGGCGTGCAAGATTCCGAATACCGCAAGCGACAG
GCCGATCATCGTCGCGCTCCAGCGAAAGCGGTCCTCGCCGAAAATGACCCAGAGCGCTGCCGGCACCTGT
CCTACGAGTTGCATGATAAAGAAGACAGTCATAAGTGCGGCGACGATAGTCATGCCCCGCGCCCACCGGA
AGGAGCTGACTGGGTTGAAGGCTCTCAAGGGCATCGGTCGAGATCCCGGTGCCTAATGAGTGAGCTAACT
TACATTAATTGCGTTGCGCTCACTGCCCGCTTTCCAGTCGGGAAACCTGTCGTGCCAGCTGCATTAATGA
ATCGGCCAACGCGCGGGGAGAGGCGGTTTGCGTATTGGGCGCCAGGGTGGTTTTTCTTTTCACCAGTGAG
ACGGGCAACAGCTGATTGCCCTTCACCGCCTGGCCCTGAGAGAGTTGCAGCAAGCGGTCCACGCTGGTTT
GCCCCAGCAGGCGAAAATCCTGTTTGATGGTGGTTAACGGCGGGATATAACATGAGCTGTCTTCGGTATC
GTCGTATCCCACTACCGAGATATCCGCACCAACGCGCAGCCCGGACTCGGTAATGGCGCGCATTGCGCCC
AGCGCCATCTGATCGTTGGCAACCAGCATCGCAGTGGGAACGATGCCCTCATTCAGCATTTGCATGGTTT
GTTGAAAACCGGACATGGCACTCCAGTCGCCTTCCCGTTCCGCTATCGGCTGAATTTGATTGCGAGTGAG
ATATTTATGCCAGCCAGCCAGACGCAGACGCGCCGAGACAGAACTTAATGGGCCCGCTAACAGCGCGATT
TGCTGGTGACCCAATGCGACCAGATGCTCCACGCCCAGTCGCGTACCGTCTTCATGGGAGAAAATAATAC
TGTTGATGGGTGTCTGGTCAGAGACATCAAGAAATAACGCCGGAACATTAGTGCAGGCAGCTTCCACAGC
AATGGCATCCTGGTCATCCAGCGGATAGTTAATGATCAGCCCACTGACGCGTTGCGCGAGAAGATTGTGC
ACCGCCGCTTTACAGGCTTCGACGCCGCTTCGTTCTACCATCGACACCACCACGCTGGCACCCAGTTGAT
CGGCGCGAGATTTAATCGCCGCGACAATTTGCGACGGCGCGTGCAGGGCCAGACTGGAGGTGGCAACGCC
AATCAGCAACGACTGTTTGCCCGCCAGTTGTTGTGCCACGCGGTTGGGAATGTAATTCAGCTCCGCCATC
GCCGCTTCCACTTTTTCCCGCGTTTTCGCAGAAACGTGGCTGGCCTGGTTCACCACGCGGGAAACGGTCT
GATAAGAGACACCGGCATACTCTGCGACATCGTATAACGTTACTGGTTTCACATTCACCACCCTGAATTG
ACTCTCTTCCGGGCGCTATCATGCCATACCGCGAAAGGTTTTGCGCCATTCGATGGTGTCCGGGATCTCG
ACGCTCTCCCTTATGCGACTCCTGCATTAGGAAGCAGCCCAGTAGTAGGTTGAGGCCGTTGAGCACCGCC
GCCGCAAGGAATGGTGCATGCAAGGAGATGGCGCCCAACAGTCCCCCGGCCACGGGGCCTGCCACCATAC
CCACGCCGAAACAAGCGCTCATGAGCCCGAAGTGGCGAGCCCGATCTTCCCCATCGGTGATGTCGGCGAT
ATAGGCGCCAGCAACCGCACCTGTGGCGCCGGTGATGCCGGCCACGATGCGTCCGGCGTAGAGGATCGAG
ATCTCGATCCCGCGAAATTAATACGACTCACTATAGGGGAATTGTGAGCGGATAACAATTCCCCTCTAGA
AATAAT
